Addgene plasmid #219716: pD2sE_SC10
Purpose: DV2 stable E dimer with fusion loop mutation
Depositing lab: Brian Kuhlman. Depositing organization: University of North Carolina at Chapel Hill. Publication: Designed, highly expressing, thermostable dengue virus 2 envelope protein dimers elicit quaternary epitope antibodies. Kudlacek ST, Metz S, Thiono D, Payne AM, Phan TTN, Tian S, Forsberg LJ, Maguire J, Seim I, Zhang S, Tripathy A, Harrison J, Nicely NI, Soman S, McCracken MK, Gromowski GD, Jarman RG, Premkumar L, de Silva AM, Kuhlman B. Sci Adv. 2021 Oct 15;7(42):eabg4084. doi: 10.1126/sciadv.abg4084. Epub 2021 Oct 15. PubMed 34652943.
Backbone
  Vector backbone: PalphaH
  Backbone manufacturer: modified from pHLSec
  Vector type: Mammalian Expression
Growth in bacteria
  Bacterial resistance: Ampicillin, 100 μg/mL
  Growth temperature: 37°C
  Growth strain: DH5alpha
  Copy number: High Copy
Gene/Insert
  Gene/Insert name: DV2 sE SC10
  Species: Dengue virus
  Insert size (bp): 1278
  Mutation: G106D, A259W, T262R, F279W, T280P
  Tag / fusion protein: human serum albumin (HSA) (N terminal on insert); 8xHis (C terminal on insert)
  Cloning method: Gene Synthesis
  Sequencing primers: 5′ GTGCTGTCTCATCATTTTGGCAAA; 3′ ACACCAGCCACCACCTTCT
Terms and licenses: Academic/Nonprofit Terms; Industry Terms: Not Available to Industry
How to cite: pD2sE_SC10 was a gift from Brian Kuhlman (Addgene plasmid # 219716 ; http://n2t.net/addgene:219716 ; RRID:Addgene_219716)
