[The description below was written by a language model from this plasmid's Addgene catalogue record and pLannotate feature annotations shown in this document.]
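Description:
pD2sE_SC10 is a mammalian expression plasmid built on the PalphaH backbone, a derivative of pHLSec, for producing a soluble, engineered dengue virus serotype 2 envelope (sE) protein. In bacteria it is maintained through a high-copy ColE1/pUC-type origin and selected with ampicillin via the β-lactamase gene. A remnant of the lac promoter/operator region and a lacI fragment are backbone leftovers with no evident role in expression. The mammalian cassette is a CAG-style arrangement: a CMV immediate-early enhancer, a chicken β-actin promoter, a chimeric β-actin/β-globin intron, and a rabbit β-globin polyadenylation signal. The short globin "CDS" hits flanking the insert most likely reflect β-globin-derived untranslated sequence rather than expressed globin.

The insert, made by gene synthesis and listed as 1278 bp, encodes the SC10 variant of the DV2 E ectodomain. It carries G106D, described in the record as the fusion loop mutation, together with A259W, T262R, F279W and T280P, which by implication belong to the dimer-stabilising design. The catalogue lists a human serum albumin element at the N terminus and an 8xHis tag at the C terminus. Neither is annotated in the feature tables, and the small gap upstream of the dengue polyprotein match suggests the albumin part is short, perhaps a secretion leader, though the record does not say so. The construct is intended for expressing thermostable E dimers used in studies of antibodies against quaternary epitopes.

The two sequence records differ. The 5,790 nt full sequence contains a roughly 1.2 kb dengue match but lacks a separate β-actin promoter annotation. The 4,649 nt sequencing result shows that promoter but only about 90 nt of dengue sequence, so it appears to cover the insert incompletely.
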