Features (pLannotate 1.2.2; 13 found; start..end, strand, type, name):
      5..384     +  enhancer       CMV enhancer: human cytomegalovirus immediate early enhancer
    662..1678    +  intron         chimeric intron: chimera between introns from chicken β-actin and rabbit β-globin
   1676..1753    +  CDS            HBBC_AMMLE (fragment): Experimental evidence at protein level: Swiss-Prot protein existence level 1. Involved in oxygen transport from the lung to the various peripheral tissues. From Ammotragus lervia (Barbary sheep) (Antilope lervia).
   1787..3010    +  CDS            POLG_DEN2U (fragment): Experimental evidence at protein level: Swiss-Prot protein existence level 1. [Non-structural protein 1]: Disrupts the host endothelial glycocalyx layer of host pulmonary microvascular endothelial cells, inducing degradation of sialic acid and shedding of heparan sulfate proteoglycans. NS1 induces expression of sialidases, heparanase, and activates cathepsin L, which activates heparanase via enzymatic cleavage. These effects are probably linked to the endothelial hyperpermeability observed in severe dengue disease. From Dengue virus type 2 (strain Thailand/PUO-218/1980) (DENV-2).
   3065..3139    +  CDS            HBB (fragment): HBB_PONPY - Experimental evidence at transcript level: Swiss-Prot protein existence level 2. Involved in oxygen transport from the lung to the various peripheral tissues. From Pongo pygmaeus (Bornean orangutan).
   3210..3265    +  polyA_signal   β-globin poly(A) signal: rabbit β-globin polyadenylation signal (Gil and Proudfoot, 1987)
   3650..3666    -  protein_bind   lac operator: The lac repressor binds to the lac operator to inhibit transcription in E. coli. This inhibition can be relieved by adding lactose or isopropyl-β-D-thiogalactopyranoside (IPTG). lac repressor encoded by lacI
   3674..3704    -  promoter       lac promoter: promoter for the E. coli lac operon
   3719..3740    -  protein_bind   CAP binding site: CAP binding activates transcription in the presence of cAMP. E. coli catabolite activator protein
   3756..3857    -  CDS            lacI (fragment): LACI_ECOLI - Experimental evidence at protein level: Swiss-Prot protein existence level 1. Repressor of the lactose operon. Binds allolactose as an inducer. From Escherichia coli (strain K12).
   4040..4628    -  rep_origin     ori: high-copy-number ColE1/pMB1/pBR322/pUC origin of replication
   4799..5659    -  CDS            AmpR: β-lactamase; bla; confers resistance to ampicillin, carbenicillin, and related antibiotics
   5660..5764    -  promoter       AmpR promoter: bla
>Addgene plasmid #219716 | pD2sE_SC10 | addgene full sequence | sequence record 441885 | Addgene NGS Result
GGTCGACATTGATTATTGACTAGTTATTAATAGTAATCAATTACGGGGTCATTAGTTCATAGCCCATATA
TGGAGTTCCGCGTTACATAACTTACGGTAAATGGCCCGCCTGGCTGACCGCCCAACGACCCCCGCCCATT
GACGTCAATAATGACGTATGTTCCCATAGTAACGCCAATAGGGACTTTCCATTGACGTCAATGGGTGGAG
TATTTACGGTAAACTGCCCACTTGGCAGTACATCAAGTGTATCATATGCCAAGTACGCCCCCTATTGACG
TCAATGACGGTAAATGGCCCGCCTGGCATTATGCCCAGTACATGACCTTATGGGACTTTCCTACTTGGCA
GTACATCTACGTATTAGTCATCGCTATTACCATGGTCGAGGTGAGCCCCACGTTCTGCTTCACTCTCCCC
ATCTCCCCCCCCTCCCCACCCCCAATTTTGTATTTATTTATTTTTTAATTATTTTGTGCAGCGATGGGGG
CGGGGGGGGGGGGGGGGCGCGCCRGGGGGGGGGGGGGGGGGGGGGGGGGGGGGGGGGGSGRGGSGGAGAG
GTGCGGCGGCAGCCAATCAGAGCGGCGCGCTCCGAAAGTTTCCTTTTATGGCGAGGCGGCGGCGGCGGCG
GCCCTATAAAAAGCGAAGCGCGCGGCGGGCGGGAGTCGCTGCGCGCTGCCTTCGCCCCGTGCCCCGCTCC
GCCGCCGCCTCGCGCCGCCCGCCCCGGCTCTGACTGACCGCGTTACTCCCACAGGTGAGCGGGCGGGACG
GCCCTTCTCCTCCGGGCTGTAATTAGCGCTTGGTTTAATGACGGCTTGTTTCTTTTCTGTGGCTGCGTGA
AAGCCTTGAGGGGCTCCGGGAGGGCCCTTTGTGCGGGGGGAGCGGCTCGGGGGGTGCGTGCGTGTGTGTG
TGCGTGGGGAGCGCCGCGTGCGGCTCCGCGCTGCCCGGCGGCTGTGAGCGCTGCGGGCGCGGCGCGGGGC
TTTGTGCGCTCCGCAGTGTGCGCGAGGGGAGCGCGGCCGGGGGCGGTGCCCCGCGGTGCGGGGGGGGCTG
CGAGGGGAACAAAGGCTGCGTGCGGGGTGTGTGCGTGGGGGGGTGAGCAGGGGGTGTGGGCGCGTCGGTC
GGGCTGCAACCCCCCCTGCACCCCCCTCCCCGAGTTGCTGAGCACGGCCCGGCTTCGGGTGCGGGGCTCC
GTACGGGGCGTGGCGCGGGGCTCGCCGTGCCGGGCGGGGGGTGGCGGCAGGKGGGGGTGCCGGGCGGGGC
GGGGCCGCCYCGGGCCGGGGRGGGCTCGGGGGRGGGGCGCGGCGGCCCCCGGAGCGCCGGCGGCTGTCGA
GGCGCGGCGAGCCGCAGCCATTGCCTTTTATGGTAATCGTGCGAGAGGGCGCAGGGACTTCCTTTGTCCC
AAATCTGTGCGGAGCCGAAATCTGGGAGGCGCCGCCGCACCCCCTCTAGCGGGCGCGGGGCGAAGCGGTG
CGGCGCCGGCAGGAAGGAAATGGGCGGGGAGGGCCTTCGTGCGTCGCCGCGCCGCCGTCCCCTTCTCCCT
CTCCAGCCTCGGGGCTGTCCGCGGGGGGACGGCTGCCTTCGGGGGGGACGGGGCAGGGCGGGGTTCGGCT
TCTGGCGTGTGACCGGCGGCTCTAGCGCCTCTGCTAACCATGTTCATGCCTTCTTCTTTTTCCTACAGCT
CCTGGGCAACGTGCTGGTTGTTGTGCTGTCTCATCATTTTGGCAAAGAATTGCGGCCGTCTCAGGCCGAG
TTCGGTACCGCCACCATGAAGTGGGTAACCTTTATTTCCCTTCTTTTTCTCTTTAGCTCGGCTTATTCCA
TGAGGTGTATCGGCATGTCCAACAGGGACTTTGTGGAGGGAGTGAGCGGCGGCAGCTGGGTGGACATTGT
GCTGGAGCATGGAAGCTGCGTGACCACGATGGCGAAAAACAAGCCCACCCTGGACTTCGAGCTCATCAAG
ACAGAGGCTAAACAGCCCGCCACCCTCAGGAAGTACTGCATCGAGGCCAAGCTGACCAACACAACAACCG
AGTCCAGATGCCCTACACAGGGCGAACCCAGCCTCAACGAAGAGCAGGACAAGAGGTTCGTGTGCAAACA
CAGCATGGTGGACAGGGGCTGGGGCAATGGATGCGACCTCTTCGGAAAAGGCGGCATCGTGACCTGCGCC
ATGTTCAGGTGTAAAAAGAACATGGAAGGCAAGGTGGTGCAGCCCGAAAATCTGGAGTATACCATCGTGA
TTACCCCCCACAGCGGAGAGGAGCACGCCGTGGGCAATGACACCGGCAAGCACGGCAAAGAGATTAAGAT
CACCCCCCAGTCCTCCATTACCGAAGCTGAACTGACAGGCTACGGCACCGTGACAATGGAGTGTAGCCCC
AGGACCGGACTGGATTTCAACGAGATGGTCCTGCTACAGATGGAGAACAAGGCCTGGCTCGTGCACAGGC
AATGGTTTCTGGATCTGCCTCTGCCTTGGCTGCCTGGCGCCGATACACAGGGCTCCAACTGGATACAGAA
AGAGACCCTCGTCACCTTCAAGAATCCCCATGCTAAGAAGCAGGACGTGGTGGTGCTGGGCAGCCAAGAA
GGCTGGATGCACCGGGCCCTGACCGGAGCTACCGAGATCCAGATGAGCTCCGGCAACCTGCTGTGGCCCG
GCCATCTGAAATGTAGGCTGAGGATGGATAAGCTGCAACTCAAAGGCATGTCCTACTCCATGTGCACCGG
AAAGTTCAAGGTGGTGAAAGAAATCGCCGAAACACAGCACGGCACCATCGTGATCAGGGTGCAGTATGAG
GGCGACGGCTCCCCCTGTAAGATCCCCTTCGAAATCATGGACCTGGAAAAGAGGCACGTGCTGGGCAGGC
TCATCACCGTGAACCCCATTGTCACAGAGAAAGACTCCCCCGTGAACATCGAGGCCGAGCCTCCCTTTGG
CGACTCCTACATCATCATTGGCGTGGAGCCCGGACAGCTCAAGCTGAACTGGTTCAAGAAGGGCAGCAGC
GGCGGCAGCCATCACCACCATCATCACCATCATTAGTAATGACTCGAGCGATAATTCACTCCTCAGGTGC
AGGCTGCCTATCAGAAGGTGGTGGCTGGTGTGGCCAATGCCCTGGCTCACAAATACCACTGAGATCTTTT
TCCCTCTGCCAAAAATTATGGGGACATCATGAAGCCCCTTGAGCATCTGACTTCTGGCTAATAAAGGAAA
TTTATTTTCATTGCAATAGTGTGTTGGAATTTTTTGTGTCTCTCACTCGGAAGGACATATGGGAGGGCAA
ATCATTTAAAACATCAGAATGAGTATTTGGTTTAGAGTTTGGCAACATATGCCCATATGCTGGCTGCCAT
GAACAAAGGTTGGCTATAAAGAGGTCATCAGTATATGAAACAGCCCCCTGCTGTCCATTCCTTATTCCAT
AGAAAAGCCTTGACTTGAGGTTAGATTTTTTTTATATTTTGTTTTGTGTTATTTTTTTCTTTAACATCCC
TAAAATTTTCCTTACATGTTTTACTAGCCAGATTTTTCCTCCTCTCCTGACTACTCCCAGTCATAGCTGT
CCCTCTTCTCTTATGGAGATCCCTCGACCTGCAGCCCAAGCTTGGCGTAATCATGGTCATAGCTGTTTCC
TGTGTGAAATTGTTATCCGCTCACAATTCCACACAACATACGAGCCGGAAGCATAAAGTGTAAAGCCTGG
GGTGCCTAATGAGTGAGCTAACTCACATTAATTGCGTTGCGCTCACTGCCCGCTTTCCAGTCGGGAAACC
TGTCGTGCCAGCGGATCGATCCGCTGCATTAATGAATCGGCCAACGCGCGGGGAGAGGCGGTTTGCGTAT
TGGGCGCTCTTCCGCTTCCTCGCTCACTGACTCGCTGCGCTCGGTCGTTCGGCTGCGGCGAGCGGTATCA
GCTCACTCAAAGGCGGTAATACGGTTATCCACAGAATCAGGGGATAACGCAGGAAAGAACATGTGAGCAA
AAGGCCAGCAAAAGGCCAGGAACCGTAAAAAGGCCGCGTTGCTGGCGTTTTTCCATAGGCTCCGCCCCCC
TGACGAGCATCACAAAAATCGACGCTCAAGTCAGAGGTGGCGAAACCCGACAGGACTATAAAGATACCAG
GCGTTTCCCCCTGGAAGCTCCCTCGTGCGCTCTCCTGTTCCGACCCTGCCGCTTACCGGATACCTGTCCG
CCTTTCTCCCTTCGGGAAGCGTGGCGCTTTCTCATAGCTCACGCTGTAGGTATCTCAGTTCGGTGTAGGT
CGTTCGCTCCAAGCTGGGCTGTGTGCACGAACCCCCCGTTCAGCCCGACCGCTGCGCCTTATCCGGTAAC
TATCGTCTTGAGTCCAACCCGGTAAGACACGACTTATCGCCACTGGCAGCAGCCACTGGTAACAGGATTA
GCAGAGCGAGGTATGTAGGCGGTGCTACAGAGTTCTTGAAGTGGTGGCCTAACTACGGCTACACTAGAAG
AACAGTATTTGGTATCTGCGCTCTGCTGAAGCCAGTTACCTTCGGAAAAAGAGTTGGTAGCTCTTGATCC
GGCAAACAAACCACCGCTGGTAGCGGTGGTTTTTTTGTTTGCAAGCAGCAGATTACGCGCAGAAAAAAAG
GATCTCAAGAAGATCCTTTGATCTTTTCTACGGGGTCTGACGCTCAGTGGAACGAAAACTCACGTTAAGG
GATTTTGGTCATGAGATTATCAAAAAGGATCTTCACCTAGATCCTTTTAAATTAAAAATGAAGTTTTAAA
TCAATCTAAAGTATATATGAGTAAACTTGGTCTGACAGTTACCAATGCTTAATCAGTGAGGCACCTATCT
CAGCGATCTGTCTATTTCGTTCATCCATAGTTGCCTGACTCCCCGTCGTGTAGATAACTACGATACGGGA
GGGCTTACCATCTGGCCCCAGTGCTGCAATGATACCGCGAGACCCACGCTCACCGGCTCCAGATTTATCA
GCAATAAACCAGCCAGCCGGAAGGGCCGAGCGCAGAAGTGGTCCTGCAACTTTATCCGCCTCCATCCAGT
CTATTAATTGTTGCCGGGAAGCTAGAGTAAGTAGTTCGCCAGTTAATAGTTTGCGCAACGTTGTTGCCAT
TGCTACAGGCATCGTGGTGTCACGCTCGTCGTTTGGTATGGCTTCATTCAGCTCCGGTTCCCAACGATCA
AGGCGAGTTACATGATCCCCCATGTTGTGCAAAAAAGCGGTTAGCTCCTTCGGTCCTCCGATCGTTGTCA
GAAGTAAGTTGGCCGCAGTGTTATCACTCATGGTTATGGCAGCACTGCATAATTCTCTTACTGTCATGCC
ATCCGTAAGATGCTTTTCTGTGACTGGTGAGTACTCAACCAAGTCATTCTGAGAATAGTGTATGCGGCGA
CCGAGTTGCTCTTGCCCGGCGTCAATACGGGATAATACCGCGCCACATAGCAGAACTTTAAAAGTGCTCA
TCATTGGAAAACGTTCTTCGGGGCGAAAACTCTCAAGGATCTTACCGCTGTTGAGATCCAGTTCGATGTA
ACCCACTCGTGCACCCAACTGATCTTCAGCATCTTTTACTTTCACCAGCGTTTCTGGGTGAGCAAAAACA
GGAAGGCAAAATGCCGCAAAAAAGGGAATAAGGGCGACACGGAAATGTTGAATACTCATACTCTTCCTTT
TTCAATATTATTGAAGCATTTATCAGGGTTATTGTCTCATGAGCGGATACATATTTGAATGTATTTAGAA
AAATAAACAAATAGGGGTTCCGCGCACATTTCCCCGAAAAGTGCCACCTG
