Features (pLannotate 1.2.2; 13 found; start..end, strand, type, name):
      5..384     +  enhancer       CMV enhancer: human cytomegalovirus immediate early enhancer
    386..663     +  promoter       chicken β-actin promoter: No description available
    664..1680    +  intron         chimeric intron: chimera between introns from chicken β-actin and rabbit β-globin
   1789..1878    +  CDS            POLG_DEN2H (fragment): Protein inferred from homology: Swiss-Prot protein existence level 3. [Non-structural protein 1]: Disrupts the host endothelial glycocalyx layer of host pulmonary microvascular endothelial cells, inducing degradation of sialic acid and shedding of heparan sulfate proteoglycans. NS1 induces expression of sialidases, heparanase, and activates cathepsin L, which activates heparanase via enzymatic cleavage. These effects are probably linked to the endothelial hyperpermeability observed in severe dengue disease. From Dengue virus type 2 (strain Thailand/TH-36/1958) (DENV-2).
   1924..1998    +  CDS            HBB (fragment): HBB_PONPY - Experimental evidence at transcript level: Swiss-Prot protein existence level 2. Involved in oxygen transport from the lung to the various peripheral tissues. From Pongo pygmaeus (Bornean orangutan).
   2069..2124    +  polyA_signal   β-globin poly(A) signal: rabbit β-globin polyadenylation signal (Gil and Proudfoot, 1987)
   2509..2525    -  protein_bind   lac operator: The lac repressor binds to the lac operator to inhibit transcription in E. coli. This inhibition can be relieved by adding lactose or isopropyl-β-D-thiogalactopyranoside (IPTG). lac repressor encoded by lacI
   2533..2563    -  promoter       lac promoter: promoter for the E. coli lac operon
   2578..2599    -  protein_bind   CAP binding site: CAP binding activates transcription in the presence of cAMP. E. coli catabolite activator protein
   2615..2716    -  CDS            lacI (fragment): LACI_ECOLI - Experimental evidence at protein level: Swiss-Prot protein existence level 1. Repressor of the lactose operon. Binds allolactose as an inducer. From Escherichia coli (strain K12).
   2899..3487    -  rep_origin     ori: high-copy-number ColE1/pMB1/pBR322/pUC origin of replication
   3658..4518    -  CDS            AmpR: β-lactamase; bla; confers resistance to ampicillin, carbenicillin, and related antibiotics
   4519..4623    -  promoter       AmpR promoter: bla
>Addgene plasmid #219716 | pD2sE_SC10 Sequencing Result | analyzer sequence | sequence record 434845
GGTCGACATTGATTATTGACTAGTTATTAATAGTAATCAATTACGGGGTCATTAGTTCATAGCCCATATA
TGGAGTTCCGCGTTACATAACTTACGGTAAATGGCCCGCCTGGCTGACCGCCCAACGACCCCCGCCCATT
GACGTCAATAATGACGTATGTTCCCATAGTAACGCCAATAGGGACTTTCCATTGACGTCAATGGGTGGAG
TATTTACGGTAAACTGCCCACTTGGCAGTACATCAAGTGTATCATATGCCAAGTACGCCCCCTATTGACG
TCAATGACGGTAAATGGCCCGCCTGGCATTATGCCCAGTACATGACCTTATGGGACTTTCCTACTTGGCA
GTACATCTACGTATTAGTCATCGCTATTACCATGGTCGAGGTGAGCCCCACGTTCTGCTTCACTCTCCCC
ATCTCCCCCCCCTCCCCACCCCCAATTTTGTATTTATTTATTTTTTAATTATTTTGTGCAGCGATGGGGG
CGGGGGGGGGGGGGGGGCGCGCGCCAGGCGGGGCGGGGCGGGGCGAGGGGCGGGGCGGGGCGAGGCGGAG
AGGTGCGGCGGCAGCCAATCAGAGCGGCGCGCTCCGAAAGTTTCCTTTTATGGCGAGGCGGCGGCGGCGG
CGGCCCTATAAAAAGCGAAGCGCGCGGCGGGCGGGAGTCGCTGCGCGCTGCCTTCGCCCCGTGCCCCGCT
CCGCCGCCGCCTCGCGCCGCCCGCCCCGGCTCTGACTGACCGCGTTACTCCCACAGGTGAGCGGGCGGGA
CGGCCCTTCTCCTCCGGGCTGTAATTAGCGCTTGGTTTAATGACGGCTTGTTTCTTTTCTGTGGCTGCGT
GAAAGCCTTGAGGGGCTCCGGGAGGGCCCTTTGTGCGGGGGGAGCGGCTCGGGGGGTGCGTGCGTGTGTG
TGTGCGTGGGGAGCGCCGCGTGCGGCTCCGCGCTGCCCGGCGGCTGTGAGCGCTGCGGGCGCGGCGCGGG
GCTTTGTGCGCTCCGCAGTGTGCGCGAGGGGAGCGCGGCCGGGGGCGGTGCCCCGCGGTGCGGGGGGGGC
TGCGAGGGGAACAAAGGCTGCGTGCGGGGTGTGTGCGTGGGGGGGTGAGCAGGGGGTGTGGGCGCGTCGG
TCGGGCTGCAACCCCCCCTGCACCCCCCTCCCCGAGTTGCTGAGCACGGCCCGGCTTCGGGTGCGGGGCT
CCGTACGGGGCGTGGCGCGGGGCTCGCCGTGCCGGGCGGGGGGTGGCGGCAGGTGGGGGTGCCGGGCGGG
GCGGGGCCGCCTCGGGCCGGGGAGGGCTCGGGGGAGGGGCGCGGCGGCCCCCGGAGCGCCGGCGGCTGTC
GAGGCGCGGCGAGCCGCAGCCATTGCCTTTTATGGTAATCGTGCGAGAGGGCGCAGGGACTTCCTTTGTC
CCAAATCTGTGCGGAGCCGAAATCTGGGAGGCGCCGCCGCACCCCCTCTAGCGGGCGCGGGGCGAAGCGG
TGCGGCGCCGGCAGGAAGGAAATGGGCGGGGAGGGCCTTCGTGCGTCGCCGCGCCGCCGTCCCCTTCTCC
CTCTCCAGCCTCGGGGCTGTCCGCGGGGGGACGGCTGCCTTCGGGGGGGACGGGGCAGGGCGGGGTTCGG
CTTCTGGCGTGTGACCGGCGGCTCTAGCGCCTCTGCTAACCATGTTCATGCCTTCTTCTTTTTCCTACAG
CTCCTGGGCAACGTGCTGGTTGTTGTGCTGTCTCATCATTTTGGCAAAGAATTGCGGCCGTCTCAGGCCG
AGTTCGGTACCGCCACCATGAAGTGGGTAACCTTTATTTCCCTTCTTTTTCTCTTTAGCTCGGCTTATTC
CATGAGGTGTATCGGCATGTCCAACAGGGACTTTGTGGAGGGAGTGAGCGGCGGCAGCCATCACCACCAT
CATCACCATCATTAGTAATGACTCGAGCGATAATTCACTCCTCAGGTGCAGGCTGCCTATCAGAAGGTGG
TGGCTGGTGTGGCCAATGCCCTGGCTCACAAATACCACTGAGATCTTTTTCCCTCTGCCAAAAATTATGG
GGACATCATGAAGCCCCTTGAGCATCTGACTTCTGGCTAATAAAGGAAATTTATTTTCATTGCAATAGTG
TGTTGGAATTTTTTGTGTCTCTCACTCGGAAGGACATATGGGAGGGCAAATCATTTAAAACATCAGAATG
AGTATTTGGTTTAGAGTTTGGCAACATATGCCCATATGCTGGCTGCCATGAACAAAGGTTGGCTATAAAG
AGGTCATCAGTATATGAAACAGCCCCCTGCTGTCCATTCCTTATTCCATAGAAAAGCCTTGACTTGAGGT
TAGATTTTTTTTATATTTTGTTTTGTGTTATTTTTTTCTTTAACATCCCTAAAATTTTCCTTACATGTTT
TACTAGCCAGATTTTTCCTCCTCTCCTGACTACTCCCAGTCATAGCTGTCCCTCTTCTCTTATGGAGATC
CCTCGACCTGCAGCCCAAGCTTGGCGTAATCATGGTCATAGCTGTTTCCTGTGTGAAATTGTTATCCGCT
CACAATTCCACACAACATACGAGCCGGAAGCATAAAGTGTAAAGCCTGGGGTGCCTAATGAGTGAGCTAA
CTCACATTAATTGCGTTGCGCTCACTGCCCGCTTTCCAGTCGGGAAACCTGTCGTGCCAGCGGATCGATC
CGCTGCATTAATGAATCGGCCAACGCGCGGGGAGAGGCGGTTTGCGTATTGGGCGCTCTTCCGCTTCCTC
GCTCACTGACTCGCTGCGCTCGGTCGTTCGGCTGCGGCGAGCGGTATCAGCTCACTCAAAGGCGGTAATA
CGGTTATCCACAGAATCAGGGGATAACGCAGGAAAGAACATGTGAGCAAAAGGCCAGCAAAAGGCCAGGA
ACCGTAAAAAGGCCGCGTTGCTGGCGTTTTTCCATAGGCTCCGCCCCCCTGACGAGCATCACAAAAATCG
ACGCTCAAGTCAGAGGTGGCGAAACCCGACAGGACTATAAAGATACCAGGCGTTTCCCCCTGGAAGCTCC
CTCGTGCGCTCTCCTGTTCCGACCCTGCCGCTTACCGGATACCTGTCCGCCTTTCTCCCTTCGGGAAGCG
TGGCGCTTTCTCATAGCTCACGCTGTAGGTATCTCAGTTCGGTGTAGGTCGTTCGCTCCAAGCTGGGCTG
TGTGCACGAACCCCCCGTTCAGCCCGACCGCTGCGCCTTATCCGGTAACTATCGTCTTGAGTCCAACCCG
GTAAGACACGACTTATCGCCACTGGCAGCAGCCACTGGTAACAGGATTAGCAGAGCGAGGTATGTAGGCG
GTGCTACAGAGTTCTTGAAGTGGTGGCCTAACTACGGCTACACTAGAAGAACAGTATTTGGTATCTGCGC
TCTGCTGAAGCCAGTTACCTTCGGAAAAAGAGTTGGTAGCTCTTGATCCGGCAAACAAACCACCGCTGGT
AGCGGTGGTTTTTTTGTTTGCAAGCAGCAGATTACGCGCAGAAAAAAAGGATCTCAAGAAGATCCTTTGA
TCTTTTCTACGGGGTCTGACGCTCAGTGGAACGAAAACTCACGTTAAGGGATTTTGGTCATGAGATTATC
AAAAAGGATCTTCACCTAGATCCTTTTAAATTAAAAATGAAGTTTTAAATCAATCTAAAGTATATATGAG
TAAACTTGGTCTGACAGTTACCAATGCTTAATCAGTGAGGCACCTATCTCAGCGATCTGTCTATTTCGTT
CATCCATAGTTGCCTGACTCCCCGTCGTGTAGATAACTACGATACGGGAGGGCTTACCATCTGGCCCCAG
TGCTGCAATGATACCGCGAGACCCACGCTCACCGGCTCCAGATTTATCAGCAATAAACCAGCCAGCCGGA
AGGGCCGAGCGCAGAAGTGGTCCTGCAACTTTATCCGCCTCCATCCAGTCTATTAATTGTTGCCGGGAAG
CTAGAGTAAGTAGTTCGCCAGTTAATAGTTTGCGCAACGTTGTTGCCATTGCTACAGGCATCGTGGTGTC
ACGCTCGTCGTTTGGTATGGCTTCATTCAGCTCCGGTTCCCAACGATCAAGGCGAGTTACATGATCCCCC
ATGTTGTGCAAAAAAGCGGTTAGCTCCTTCGGTCCTCCGATCGTTGTCAGAAGTAAGTTGGCCGCAGTGT
TATCACTCATGGTTATGGCAGCACTGCATAATTCTCTTACTGTCATGCCATCCGTAAGATGCTTTTCTGT
GACTGGTGAGTACTCAACCAAGTCATTCTGAGAATAGTGTATGCGGCGACCGAGTTGCTCTTGCCCGGCG
TCAATACGGGATAATACCGCGCCACATAGCAGAACTTTAAAAGTGCTCATCATTGGAAAACGTTCTTCGG
GGCGAAAACTCTCAAGGATCTTACCGCTGTTGAGATCCAGTTCGATGTAACCCACTCGTGCACCCAACTG
ATCTTCAGCATCTTTTACTTTCACCAGCGTTTCTGGGTGAGCAAAAACAGGAAGGCAAAATGCCGCAAAA
AAGGGAATAAGGGCGACACGGAAATGTTGAATACTCATACTCTTCCTTTTTCAATATTATTGAAGCATTT
ATCAGGGTTATTGTCTCATGAGCGGATACATATTTGAATGTATTTAGAAAAATAAACAAATAGGGGTTCC
GCGCACATTTCCCCGAAAAGTGCCACCTG
