>Addgene plasmid #219716 | pD2sE_SC10 | depositor partial sequence | sequence record 429468 | Insert sequence
ATGAAGTGGGTAACCTTTATTTCCCTTCTTTTTCTCTTTAGCTCGGCTTATTCCATGAGGTGTATCGGCA
TGTCCAACAGGGACTTTGTGGAGGGAGTGAGCGGCGGCAGCTGGGTGGACATTGTGCTGGAGCATGGAAG
CTGCGTGACCACGATGGCGAAAAACAAGCCCACCCTGGACTTCGAGCTCATCAAGACAGAGGCTAAACAG
CCCGCCACCCTCAGGAAGTACTGCATCGAGGCCAAGCTGACCAACACAACAACCGAGTCCAGATGCCCTA
CACAGGGCGAACCCAGCCTCAACGAAGAGCAGGACAAGAGGTTCGTGTGCAAACACAGCATGGTGGACAG
GGGCTGGGGCAATGGATGCGACCTCTTCGGAAAAGGCGGCATCGTGACCTGCGCCATGTTCAGGTGTAAA
AAGAACATGGAAGGCAAGGTGGTGCAGCCCGAAAATCTGGAGTATACCATCGTGATTACCCCCCACAGCG
GAGAGGAGCACGCCGTGGGCAATGACACCGGCAAGCACGGCAAAGAGATTAAGATCACCCCCCAGTCCTC
CATTACCGAAGCTGAACTGACAGGCTACGGCACCGTGACAATGGAGTGTAGCCCCAGGACCGGACTGGAT
TTCAACGAGATGGTCCTGCTACAGATGGAGAACAAGGCCTGGCTCGTGCACAGGCAATGGTTTCTGGATC
TGCCTCTGCCTTGGCTGCCTGGCGCCGATACACAGGGCTCCAACTGGATACAGAAAGAGACCCTCGTCAC
CTTCAAGAATCCCCATGCTAAGAAGCAGGACGTGGTGGTGCTGGGCAGCCAAGAAGGCTGGATGCACCGG
GCCCTGACCGGAGCTACCGAGATCCAGATGAGCTCCGGCAACCTGCTGTGGCCCGGCCATCTGAAATGTA
GGCTGAGGATGGATAAGCTGCAACTCAAAGGCATGTCCTACTCCATGTGCACCGGAAAGTTCAAGGTGGT
GAAAGAAATCGCCGAAACACAGCACGGCACCATCGTGATCAGGGTGCAGTATGAGGGCGACGGCTCCCCC
TGTAAGATCCCCTTCGAAATCATGGACCTGGAAAAGAGGCACGTGCTGGGCAGGCTCATCACCGTGAACC
CCATTGTCACAGAGAAAGACTCCCCCGTGAACATCGAGGCCGAGCCTCCCTTTGGCGACTCCTACATCAT
CATTGGCGTGGAGCCCGGACAGCTCAAGCTGAACTGGTTCAAGAAGGGCAGCAGCGGCGGCAGCCATCAC
CACCATCATCACCATCAT
